>Addgene plasmid #166445 | Pet22b-YAP4LE | addgene full sequence | sequence record 329732 | Addgene NGS Result
TGGCGAATGGG
[124 nt withheld, positions 12-135]
C
[91 nt withheld, positions 137-227]
A
[49 nt withheld, positions 229-277]
CCTTTGACGTTGGAGTCCACGTTCTTT
[37 nt withheld, positions 305-341]
ACCCTATCTCGGTCTATTCTTTTGATTTATAAGGGATTTTGCCGATTTCGGCCTATTGGTTAAAAAATGA
GCTGATTTAACAAAAATTTAACGCGAATTTTAACAAAATATTAACGCTTACAATTTAGGTGGCACTTTTC
GGGGAAATGTGCGCGGAACCCCTATTTGTTTATTTTTCTAAATACATTCAAATATGTATCCGCTCATGAG
ACAATAACCCTGATAAATGCTTCAATAATATTGAAAAAGGAAGAGTATGAGTATTCAACATTTCCGTGTC
GCCCTTATTCCCTTTTTTGCGGCATTTTGCCTTCCTGTTTTTGCTCACCCAGAAACGCTGGTGAAAGTAA
AAGATGCTGAAGATCAGTTGGGTGCACGAGTGGGTTACATCGAACTGGATCTCAACAGCGGTAAGATCCT
TGAGAGTTTTCGCCCCGAAGAACGTTTTCCAATGATGAGCACTTTTAAAGTTCTGCTATGTGGCGCGGTA
TTATCCCGTATTGACGCCGGGCAAGAGCAACTCGGTCGCCGCATACACTATTCTCAGAATGACTTGGTTG
AGTACTCACCAGTCACAGAAAAGCATCTTACGGATGGCATGACAGTAAGAGAATTATGCAGTGCTGCCAT
AACCATGAGTGATAACACTGCGGCCAACTTACTTCTGACAACGATCGGAGGACCGAAGGAGCTAACCGCT
TTTTTGCACAACATGGGGGATCATGTAACTCGCCTTGATCGTTGGGAACCGGAGCTGAATGAAGCCATAC
CAAACGACGAGCGTGACACCACGATGCCTGCAGCAATGGCAACAACGTTGCGCAAACTATTAACTGGCGA
ACTACTTACTCTAGCTTCCCGGCAACAATTAATAGACTGGATGGAGGCGGATAAAGTTGCAGGACCACTT
CTGCGCTCGGCCCTTCCGGCTGGCTGGTTTATTGCTGATAAATCTGGAGCCGGTGAGCGTGGGTCTCGCG
GTATCATTGCAGCACTGGGGCCAGATGGTAAGCCCTCCCGTATCGTAGTTATCTACACGACGGGGAGTCA
GGCAACTATGGATGAACGAAATAGACAGATCGCTGAGATAGGTGCCTCACTGATTAAGCATTGGTAACTG
TCAGACCAAGTTTACTCATATATACTTTAGATTGATTTAAAACTTCATTTTTAATTTAAAAGGATCTAGG
TGAAGATCCTTTTTGATAATCTCATGACCAAAATCCCTTAACGTGAGTTTTCGTTCCACTGAGCGTCAGA
CCCCGTAGAAAAGATCAAAGGATCTTCTTGAGATCCTTTTTTTCTGCGCGTAATCTGCTGCTTGCAAACA
AAAAAACCACCGCTACCAGCGGTGGTTTGTTTGCCGGATCAAGAGCTACCAACTCTTTTTCCGAAGGTAA
CTGGCTTCAGCAGAGCGCAGATACCAAATACTGTCCTTCTAGTGTAGCCGTAGTTAGGCCACCACTTCAA
GAACTCTGTAGCACCGCCTACATACCTCGCTCTGCTAATCCTGTTACCAGTGGCTGCTGCCAGTGGCGAT
AAGTCGTGTCTTACCGGGTTGGACTCAAGACGATAGTTACCGGATAAGGCGCAGCGGTCGGGCTGAACGG
GGGGTTCGTGCACACAGCCCAGCTTGGAGCGAACGACCTACACCGAACTGAGATACCTACAGCGTGAGCT
ATGAGAAAGCGCCACGCTTCCCGAAGGGAGAAAGGCGGACAGGTATCCGGTAAGCGGCAGGGTCGGAACA
GGAGAGCGCACGAGGGAGCTTCCAGGGGGAAACGCCTGGTATCTTTATAGTCCTGTCGGGTTTCGCCACC
TCTGACTTGAGCGTCGATTTTTGTGATGCTCGTCAGGGGGGCGGAGCCTATGGAAAAACGCCAGCAACGC
GGCCTTTTTACGGTTCCTGGCCTTTTGCTGGCCTTTTGCTCACATGTTCTTTCCTGCGTTATCCCCTGAT
TCTGTGGATAACCGTATTACCGCCTTTGAGTGAGCTGATACCGCTCGCCGCAGCCGAACGACCGAGCGCA
GCGAGTCAGTGAGCGAGGAAGCGGAAGAGCGCCTGATGCGGTATTTTCTCCTTACGCATCTGTGCGGTAT
TTCACACCGCAATGGTGCACTCTCAGTACAATCTGCTCTGATGCCGCATAGTTAAGCCAGTATACACTCC
GCTATCGCTACGTGACTGGGTCATGGCTGCGCCCCGACACCCGCCAACACCCGCTGACGCGCCCTGACGG
GCTTGTCTGCTCCCGGCATCCGCTTACAGACAAGCTGTGACCGTCTCCGGGAGCTGCATGTGTCAGAGGT
TTTCACCGTCATCACCGAAACGCGCGAGGCAGCTGCGGTAAAGCTCATCAGCGTGGTCGTGAAGCGATTC
ACAGATGTCTGCCTGTTCATCCGCGTCCAGCTCGTTGAGTTTCTCCAGAAGCGTTAATGTCTGGCTTCTG
ATAAAGCGGGCCATGTTAAGGGCGGTTTTTTCCTGTTTGGTCACTGATGCCTCCGTGTAAGGGGGATTTC
TGTTCATGGGGGTAATGATACCGATGAAACGAGAGAGGATGCTCACGATACGGGTTACTGATGATGAACA
TGCCCGGTTACTGGAACGTTGTGAGGGTAAACAACTGGCGGTATGGATGCGGCGGGACCAGAGAAAAATC
ACTCAGGGTCAATGCCAGCGCTTCGTTAATACAGATGTAGGTGTTCCACAGGGTAGCCAGCAGCATCCTG
CGATGCAGATCCGGAACATAATGGTGCAGGGCGCTGACTTCCGCGTTTCCAGACTTTACGAAACACGGAA
ACCGAAGACCATTCATGTTGTTGCTCAGGTCGCAGACGTTTTGCAGCAGCAGTCGCTTCACGTTCGCTCG
CGTATCGGTGATTCATTCTGCTAACCAGTAAGGCAACCCCGCCAGCCTAGCCGGGTCCTCAACGACAGGA
GCACGATCATGCGCACCCGTGGGGCCGCCATGCCGGCGATAATGGCCTGCTTCTCGCCGAAACGTTTGGT
GGCGGGACCAGTGACGAAGGCTTGAGCGAGGGCGTGCAAGATTCCGAATACCGCAAGCGACAGGCCGATC
ATCGTCGCGCTCCAGCGAAAGCGGTCCTCGCCGAAAATGACCCAGAGCGCTGCCGGCACCTGTCCTACGA
GTTGCATGATAAAGAAGACAGTCATAAGTGCGGCGACGATAGTCATGCCCCGCGCCCACCGGAAGGAGCT
GACTGGGTTGAAGGCTCTCAAGGGCATCGGTCGAGATCCCGGTGCCTAATGAGTGAGCTAACTTACATTA
ATTGCGTTGCGCTCACTGCCCGCTTTCCAGTCGGGAAACCTGTCGTGCCAGCTGCATTAATGAATCGGCC
AACGCGCGGGGAGAGGCGGTTTGCGTATTGGGCGCCAGGGTGGTTTTTCTTTTCACCAGTGAGACGGGCA
ACAGCTGATTGCCCTTCACCGCCTGGCCCTGAGAGAGTTGCAGCAAGCGGTCCACGCTGGTTTGCCCCAG
CAGGCGAAAATCCTGTTTGATGGTGGTTAACGGCGGGATATAACATGAGCTGTCTTCGGTATCGTCGTAT
CCCACTACCGAGATATCCGCACCAACGCGCAGCCCGGACTCGGTAATGGCGCGCATTGCGCCCAGCGCCA
TCTGATCGTTGGCAACCAGCATCGCAGTGGGAACGATGCCCTCATTCAGCATTTGCATGGTTTGTTGAAA
ACCGGACATGGCACTCCAGTCGCCTTCCCGTTCCGCTATCGGCTGAATTTGATTGCGAGTGAGATATTTA
TGCCAGCCAGCCAGACGCAGACGCGCCGAGACAGAACTTAATGGGCCCGCTAACAGCGCGATTTGCTGGT
GACCCAATGCGACCAGATGCTCCACGCCCAGTCGCGTACCGTCTTCATGGGAGAAAATAATACTGTTGAT
GGGTGTCTGGTCAGAGACATCAAGAAATAACGCCGGAACATTAGTGCAGGCAGCTTCCACAGCAATGGCA
TCCTGGTCATCCAGCGGATAGTTAATGATCAGCCCACTGACGCGTTGCGCGAGAAGATTGTGCACCGCCG
CTTTACAGGCTTCGACGCCGCTTCGTTCTACCATCGACACCACCACGCTGGCACCCAGTTGATCGGCGCG
AGATTTAATCGCCGCGACAATTTGCGACGGCGCGTGCAGGGCCAGACTGGAGGTGGCAACGCCAATCAGC
AACGACTGTTTGCCCGCCAGTTGTTGTGCCACGCGGTTGGGAATGTAATTCAGCTCCGCCATCGCCGCTT
CCACTTTTTCCCGCGTTTTCGCAGAAACGTGGCTGGCCTGGTTCACCACGCGGGAAACGGTCTGATAAGA
GACACCGGCATACTCTGCGACATCGTATAACGTTACTGGTTTCACATTCACCACCCTGAATTGACTCTCT
TCCGGGCGCTATCATGCCATACCGCGAAAGGTTTTGCGCCATTCGATGGTGTCCGGGATCTCGACGCTCT
CCCTTATGCGACTCCTGCATTAGGAAGCAGCCCAGTAGTAGGTTGAGGCCGTTGAGCACCGCCGCCGCAA
GGAATGGTGCATGCAAGGAGATGGCGCCCAACAGTCCCCCGGCCACGGGGCCTGCCACCATACCCACGCC
GAAACAAGCGCTCATGAGCCCGAAGTGGCGAGCCCGATCTTCCCCATCGGTGATGTCGGCGATATAGGCG
CCAGCAACCGCACCTGTGGCGCCGGTGATGCCGGCCACGATGCGTCCGGCGTAGAGGATCGAGATCTCGA
TCCCGCGAAATTAATACGACTCACTATAGGGGAATTGTGAGCGGATAACAATTCCCCTCTAGAAATAATT
TTGTTTAACTTTAAGAAGGAGATATACAATGCATCATCATCATCATCACATGGACCCCGGGCAGCAGCCG
CCGCCTCAACCGGCCCCCCAGGGCCAAGGGCAGCCGCCTTCGCAGCCCCCGCAGGGGCAGGGCCCGCCGT
CCGGACCCGGGCAACCGGCACCCGCGGCGACCCAGGCGGCGCCGCAGGCACCCCCCGCCGGGCATCAGAT
CGTGCACGTCCGCGGGGACTCGGAGACCGACCTGGAGGCGCTCTTCAACGCCGTCATGAACCCCAAGACG
GCCAACGTGCCCCAGACCGTGCCCATGAGGCTCCGGAAGCTGCCCGACTCCTTCTTCAAGCCGCCGGAGC
CCAAATCCCACTCCCGACAGGCCAGTACTGATGCAGGCACTGCAGGAGCCCTGACTCCACAGCATGTTCG
AGCTCATTCCTCTCCAGCTTCTCTGCAGTTGGGAGCTGTTTCTCCTGGGACACTGACCCCCACTGGAGTA
GTCTCTGGCCCAGCAGCTACACCCACAGCTCAGCATCTTCGACAGTCTTCTTTTGAGATACCTGATGATG
TACCTCTGCCAGCAGGTTGGGAGATGGCAAAGACATCTTCTGGTCAGAGATACTTCTTAAATCACATCGA
TCAGACAACAACATGGCAGGACCCCAGGAAGGCCATGCTGTCCCAGATGAACGTCACAGCCCCCACCAGT
CCACCAGTGCAGCAGAATATGATGAACTCGGCTTCAGGTCCTCTTCCTGATGGATGGGAACAAGCCATGA
CTCAGGATGGAGAAATTTACTATATAAACCATAAGAACAAGACCACCTCTTGGCTAGACCCAAGGCTTGA
CCCTCGTTTTGCCATGAACCAGAGAATCAGTCAGAGTGCTCCAGTGAAACAGCCACCACCCCTGGCTCCC
CAGAGCCCACAGGGAGGCGTCATGGGTGGCAGCAACTCCAACCAGCAGCAACAGATGCGAGAGCAGCAAG
AGCAGATGGAGAAGGAGAGGGAGCGGCTGAAACAGCAAGAAGAGCTTCGGCAGGCAATGCGGAATATCAA
TCCCAGCACAGCAAATTCTCCAAAATGTCAGGAGTTAGCCCTGCGTAGCCAGTTACCAACACTGGAGCAG
GATGGTGGGACTCAAAATCCAGTGTCTTCTCCCGGGATGTCTCAGGAATTGAGAACAATGACGACCAATA
GCTCAGATCCTTTCCTTAACAGTGGCACCTATCACTCTCGAGATGAGAGTACAGACAGTGGACTAAGCAT
GAGCAGCTACAGTGTCCCTCGAACCCCAGATGACTTCCTGAACAGTGTGGATGAGATGGATACAGGTGAT
ACTATCAACCAAAGCACCCTGCCCTCACAGCAGAACCGTTTCCCAGACTACCTTGAAGCCATTCCTGGGA
CAAATGTGGACCTTGGAACACTGGAAGGAGATGGAATGAACATAGAAGGAGAGGAGCTGATGCCAAGTCT
GCAGGAAGCTTTGAGTTCTGACATCCTTAATGACATGGAGTCTGTTTTGGCTGCCACCAAGCTAGATAAA
GAAAGCTTTCTTACATGGTTATAGCGAATTCGAGCTCCGTCGACAAGCTTGCGGCCGCACTCGAGCACCA
CCACCACCACCACTGAGATCCGGCTGCTAACAAAGCCCGAAAGGAAGCTGAGTTGGCTGCTGCCACCGCT
GAGCAATAACTAGCATAACCCCTTGGGGCCTCTAAACGGGTCTTGAGGGGTTTTTTGCTGAAAGGAGGAA
CTATATCCGGAT
Features (pLannotate 1.2.2; 20 found; start..end, strand, type, name):
     12..440     +  rep_origin     f1 ori (sequence partly withheld): f1 bacteriophage origin of replication; arrow indicates direction of (+) strand synthesis
    493..597     +  promoter       AmpR promoter: bla
    598..1458    +  CDS            AmpR: β-lactamase; bla; confers resistance to ampicillin, carbenicillin, and related antibiotics
   1629..2217    +  rep_origin     ori: high-copy-number ColE1/pMB1/pBR322/pUC origin of replication
   2403..2542    -  misc_feature   bom: basis of mobility region from pBR322
   2644..2835    -  CDS            rop: Rop protein, which maintains plasmids at low copy number; rop
   2852..3232    +  CDS            YPB1_ECOLX: Protein predicted: Swiss-Prot protein existence level 4. From Escherichia coli.
   3304..3595    -  CDS            TcR (fragment): tetracycline efflux protein; tet; confers resistance to tetracycline
   3610..3631    -  protein_bind   CAP binding site: CAP binding activates transcription in the presence of cAMP. E. coli catabolite activator protein
   3644..4726    -  CDS            lacI: lac repressor; lacI; The lac repressor binds to the lac operator to inhibit transcription in E. coli. This inhibition can be relieved by adding lactose or isopropyl-β-D-thiogalactopyranoside (IPTG).
   4727..4804    -  promoter       lacI promoter: lacI
   4812..5091    -  CDS            TcR (fragment): tetracycline efflux protein; tet; confers resistance to tetracycline
   5113..5131    +  promoter       T7 promoter: promoter for bacteriophage T7 RNA polymerase
   5132..5156    +  protein_bind   lac operator: The lac repressor binds to the lac operator to inhibit transcription in E. coli. This inhibition can be relieved by adding lactose or isopropyl-β-D-thiogalactopyranoside (IPTG). lac repressor encoded by lacI
   5171..5193    +  RBS            RBS: efficient ribosome binding site from bacteriophage T7 gene 10 (Olins and Rangwala, 1989)
   5201..5219    +  CDS            capTEV™ (fragment): composite tag for in vivo biotinylation, TEV protease cleavage, and 6xHis tagging
   5221..6732    +  CDS            YAP1: YAP1_HUMAN - Also known as YAP65. Experimental evidence at protein level: Swiss-Prot protein existence level 1. [Isoform 3]: Activates the C-terminal fragment (CTF) of ERBB4 (isoform 3). From Homo sapiens (Human).
   6777..6794    +  CDS            9xHis (fragment): 9xHis affinity tag
   6804..6853    +  CDS            SET1 (fragment): solubility-enhancement tag derived from T7 phage gene 10B
   6861..6908    +  terminator     T7 terminator: transcription terminator for bacteriophage T7 RNA polymerase
