[The description below was written by a language model from this plasmid's Addgene catalogue record and pLannotate feature annotations shown in this document.]
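Description:
Pet22b-YAP4LE is a pET-series bacterial expression plasmid of about 6.9 kb for producing a His-tagged variant of human YAP1 in E. coli. The plasmid name points to pET22b, whereas the catalogue lists the backbone as pet25b, and the record does not resolve this discrepancy. The annotated features are typical of the pET family. They include a ColE1/pBR322-type origin with the bom site and the rop gene, which keeps copy number low and agrees with the "low copy" entry, an f1 phage origin, and a β-lactamase gene under its own promoter for ampicillin selection. Short tetracycline-resistance fragments and a predicted E. coli ORF are most likely pBR322-derived backbone remnants rather than functional elements.

The expression cassette uses a T7 promoter followed directly by a lac operator and the T7 gene 10 ribosome binding site. The plasmid also carries lacI with its own promoter. Transcription therefore depends on a host that supplies T7 RNA polymerase, is repressed by the lac repressor, and is induced with IPTG. The roughly 1.5 kb open reading frame matches human YAP1 and was inserted by Gibson assembly. A short histidine-tag match lies just upstream of the ORF (annotated as a capTEV fragment) and another lies downstream (a 9xHis fragment, six residues long), so His tags may be present at both ends. A small fragment annotated as SET1 and the T7 terminator follow the coding region. The record does not define the "4LE" designation, which presumably denotes a mutant form of YAP. The stated purpose is bacterial expression of 6xHis-tagged YAP4LE, and the associated publication concerns YAP phase separation.
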