Addgene plasmid #166445: Pet22b-YAP4LE
Purpose: Bacterial expression of 6x His tagged YAP4LE
Depositing lab: Shuguo Sun. Depositing organization: Huazhong University of Science & Technology. Publication: Interferon-gamma induces tumor resistance to anti-PD-1 immunotherapy by promoting YAP phase separation. Yu M, Peng Z, Qin M, Liu Y, Wang J, Zhang C, Lin J, Dong T, Wang L, Li S, Yang Y, Xu S, Guo W, Zhang X, Shi M, Peng H, Luo X, Zhang H, Zhang L, Li Y, Yang XP, Sun S. Mol Cell. 2021 Feb 13. pii: S1097-2765(21)00010-1. doi: 10.1016/j.molcel.2021.01.010. PubMed 33606996.
Backbone
  Vector backbone: pet25b
  Vector type: Bacterial Expression
Growth in bacteria
  Bacterial resistance: Ampicillin, 100 μg/mL
  Growth temperature: 37°C
  Growth strain: DH5alpha
  Copy number: Low Copy
Gene/Insert
  Gene/Insert name: YAP4LE
  Species: H. sapiens (human)
  Entrez Gene: YAP1 (a.k.a. COB1, YAP, YAP-1, YAP2, YAP65, YKI)
  Cloning method: Gibson Cloning
Terms and licenses: Academic/Nonprofit Terms; Industry Terms: Not Available to Industry
How to cite: Pet22b-YAP4LE was a gift from Shuguo Sun (Addgene plasmid # 166445 ; http://n2t.net/addgene:166445 ; RRID:Addgene_166445)
